Addgene plasmid #127198: PTG
Purpose: (Empty Backbone) Single template U6 promoter minimal size plasmid
Depositing lab: Jordan Green. Depositing organization: Johns Hopkins University and School of Medicine. Publication: Poly(Beta-Amino Ester) Nanoparticles Enable Nonviral Delivery of CRISPR-Cas9 Plasmids for Gene Knockout and Gene Deletion. Rui Y, Varanasi M, Mendes S, Yamagata HM, Wilson DR, Green JJ. Mol Ther Nucleic Acids. 2020 Apr 21;20:661-672. doi: 10.1016/j.omtn.2020.04.005. PubMed 32380416.
Backbone
  Vector backbone: pBR322
  Backbone size (bp): 2300
  Vector type: Mammalian Expression ; Empty sgRNA plasmid
  Promoter: U6
Growth in bacteria
  Bacterial resistance: Ampicillin, 100 μg/mL
  Growth temperature: 37°C
  Growth strain: DH5alpha
  Copy number: High Copy
Gene/Insert
  Cloning method: Restriction Enzyme
  Sequencing primers: 5′ CAGGGTTATTGTCTCATGAGCGGA; 3′ CCTGTGTGAAATTGTTATCCGCT
Terms and licenses: Academic/Nonprofit Terms; Industry Terms: Not Available to Industry
How to cite: PTG was a gift from Jordan Green (Addgene plasmid # 127198 ; http://n2t.net/addgene:127198 ; RRID:Addgene_127198)
