[The description below was written by a language model from this plasmid's Addgene catalogue record and pLannotate feature annotations shown in this document.]
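Description:
PTG is a deliberately small, empty sgRNA expression plasmid for mammalian cells, catalogued as a single-template U6 promoter backbone built on pBR322-type sequences. It is propagated in E. coli as a high-copy plasmid through a ColE1/pMB1/pUC-family origin and selected with ampicillin through the bla (β-lactamase) gene and its native promoter. The catalogue lists the backbone as about 2.3 kb, whereas the sequenced record is 2,919 nt; the record does not explain the difference.

The functional payload is the human U6 promoter, an RNA polymerase III promoter commonly used to drive short, defined transcripts such as CRISPR guide RNAs. It lies between fragments of Gateway attB1 and attB2 sites, which appear to be remnants of an earlier recombination-cloned cassette. As an empty backbone, it carries no guide, and the annotation shows no sgRNA scaffold or Pol III terminator. The record does not say whether these elements are present or must be supplied with the insert, which is introduced by restriction enzyme cloning.

The other annotated elements are a lac promoter, operator and CAP binding site, short lacI fragments, a small CMV enhancer fragment, an SV40 promoter fragment, the SV40 origin and an SV40 poly(A) signal. These look like leftovers from parental vectors, since no mammalian selection marker, reporter or Cas9 coding sequence is annotated.

The associated publication concerns nonviral delivery of CRISPR-Cas9 plasmids with poly(beta-amino ester) nanoparticles for gene knockout and deletion. This suggests that PTG serves as a compact guide-expressing plasmid used alongside a separate Cas9 source.
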