Features (pLannotate 1.2.2; 15 found; start..end, strand, type, name):
    294..1154    -  CDS            AmpR: β-lactamase; bla; confers resistance to ampicillin, carbenicillin, and related antibiotics
   1155..1259    -  promoter       AmpR promoter: bla
   1290..1309    +  enhancer       CMV enhancer (fragment): human cytomegalovirus immediate early enhancer
   1322..1339    +  protein_bind   attB1 (fragment): mutant version of attB; recombination site for the Gateway® BP reaction BP Clonase™
   1391..1631    +  promoter       U6 promoter: RNA polymerase III promoter for human U6 snRNA
   1645..1666    -  protein_bind   attB2 (fragment): mutant version of attB; recombination site for the Gateway® BP reaction BP Clonase™
   1731..1747    -  protein_bind   lac operator: The lac repressor binds to the lac operator to inhibit transcription in E. coli. This inhibition can be relieved by adding lactose or isopropyl-β-D-thiogalactopyranoside (IPTG). lac repressor encoded by lacI
   1755..1785    -  promoter       lac promoter: promoter for the E. coli lac operon
   1800..1821    -  protein_bind   CAP binding site: CAP binding activates transcription in the presence of cAMP. E. coli catabolite activator protein
   1834..1873    -  CDS            lacI (fragment): lac repressor; lacI; The lac repressor binds to the lac operator to inhibit transcription in E. coli. This inhibition can be relieved by adding lactose or isopropyl-β-D-thiogalactopyranoside (IPTG).
   1880..1902    +  promoter       SV40 promoter (fragment): SV40 enhancer and early promoter
   1926..2061    +  rep_origin     SV40 ori: SV40 origin of replication
   2081..2215    +  polyA_signal   SV40 poly(A) signal: SV40 polyadenylation signal
   2217..2271    -  CDS            lacI (fragment): lac repressor; lacI; The lac repressor binds to the lac operator to inhibit transcription in E. coli. This inhibition can be relieved by adding lactose or isopropyl-β-D-thiogalactopyranoside (IPTG).
   2454..123     -  rep_origin     ori (across the origin): high-copy-number ColE1/pMB1/pBR322/pUC origin of replication
>Addgene plasmid #127198 | PTG | addgene full sequence | sequence record 248422 | Addgene NGS Result
CTGAAGCCAGTTACCTTCGGAAAAAGAGTTGGTAGCTCTTGATCCGGCAAACAAACCACCGCTGGTAGCG
GTGGTTTTTTTGTTTGCAAGCAGCAGATTACGCGCAGAAAAAAAGGATCTCAAGAAGATCCTTTGATCTT
TTCTACGGGGTCTGACGCTCAGTGGAACGAAAACTCACGTTAAGGGATTTTGGTCATGAGATTATCAAAA
AGGATCTTCACCTAGATCCTTTTAAATTAAAAATGAAGTTTTAAATCAATCTAAAGTATATATGAGTAAA
CTTGGTCTGACAGTTACCAATGCTTAATCAGTGAGGCACCTATCTCAGCGATCTGTCTATTTCGTTCATC
CATAGTTGCCTGACTCCCCGTCGTGTAGATAACTACGATACGGGAGGGCTTACCATCTGGCCCCAGTGCT
GCAATGATACCGCGAGACCCACGCTCACCGGCTCCAGATTTATCAGCAATAAACCAGCCAGCCGGAAGGG
CCGAGCGCAGAAGTGGTCCTGCAACTTTATCCGCCTCCATCCAGTCTATTAATTGTTGCCGGGAAGCTAG
AGTAAGTAGTTCGCCAGTTAATAGTTTGCGCAACGTTGTTGCCATTGCTACAGGCATCGTGGTGTCACGC
TCGTCGTTTGGTATGGCTTCATTCAGCTCCGGTTCCCAACGATCAAGGCGAGTTACATGATCCCCCATGT
TGTGCAAAAAAGCGGTTAGCTCCTTCGGTCCTCCGATCGTTGTCAGAAGTAAGTTGGCCGCAGTGTTATC
ACTCATGGTTATGGCAGCACTGCATAATTCTCTTACTGTCATGCCATCCGTAAGATGCTTTTCTGTGACT
GGTGAGTACTCAACCAAGTCATTCTGAGAATAGTGTATGCGGCGACCGAGTTGCTCTTGCCCGGCGTCAA
TACGGGATAATACCGCGCCACATAGCAGAACTTTAAAAGTGCTCATCATTGGAAAACGTTCTTCGGGGCG
AAAACTCTCAAGGATCTTACCGCTGTTGAGATCCAGTTCGATGTAACCCACTCGTGCACCCAACTGATCT
TCAGCATCTTTTACTTTCACCAGCGTTTCTGGGTGAGCAAAAACAGGAAGGCAAAATGCCGCAAAAAAGG
GAATAAGGGCGACACGGAAATGTTGAATACTCATACTCTTCCTTTTTCAATATTATTGAAGCATTTATCA
GGGTTATTGTCTCATGAGCGGATACATATTTGAATGTATTTAGAAAAATAAACAAATAGGGGTTCCGCGC
ACATTTCCCCGAAAAGTGCCACCTGGGTCGACATTGATTATTGACTAGTAGTGGAGAATTCTGTACAAAA
AAGCAGGCTTTAAAGGAACCAATTCAGTCGACTGGATCCGGTACCAAGGTCGGGCAGGAAGAGGGCCTAT
TTCCCATGATTCCTTCATATTTGCATATACGATACAAGGCTGTTAGAGAGATAATTAGAATTAATTTGAC
TGTAAACACAAAGATATTAGTACAAAATACGTGACGTAGAAAGTAATAATTTCTTGGGTAGTTTGCAGTT
TTAAAATTATGTTTTAAAATGGACTATCATATGCTTACCGTAACTTGAAAGTATTTCGATTTCTTGGCTT
TATATATCTTGTGGAAAGGACGAAACACCTCTAGACCCAGCTTTCTTGTACAAAGTTGGCATTATGCCCC
CGGGCGCCAAGCTTGGCGTAATCATGGTCATAGCTGTTTCCTGTGTGAAATTGTTATCCGCTCACAATTC
CACACAACATACGAGCCGGAAGCATAAAGTGTAAAGCCTGGGGTGCCTAATGAGTGAGCTAACTCACATT
AATTGCGTTGCGCTCACTGCCCGCTTTCCAGTCGGGAAACCTGTCGTGCCAGCGGATCCGCATCTCAATT
AGTCAGCAACCATAGTCCCGCCCCTAACTCCGCCCATCCCGCCCCTAACTCCGCCCAGTTCCGCCCATTC
TCCGCCCCATGGCTGACTAATTTTTTTTATTTATGCAGAGGCCGAGGCCGCCTCGGCCTCTGAGCTATTC
CAGAAGTAGTGAGGAGGCTTTTTTGGAGGCCTAGGCTTTTGCAAAAAGCTAACTTGTTTATTGCAGCTTA
TAATGGTTACAAATAAAGCAATAGCATCACAAATTTCACAAATAAAGCATTTTTTTCACTGCATTCTAGT
TGTGGTTTGTCCAAACTCATCAATGTATCTTATCATGTCTGGATCCGCTGCATTAATGAATCGGCCAACG
CGCGGGGAGAGGCGGTTTGCGTATTGGGCGCTCTTCCGCTTCCTCGCTCACTGACTCGCTGCGCTCGGTC
GTTCGGCTGCGGCGAGCGGTATCAGCTCACTCAAAGGCGGTAATACGGTTATCCACAGAATCAGGGGATA
ACGCAGGAAAGAACATGTGAGCAAAAGGCCAGCAAAAGGCCAGGAACCGTAAAAAGGCCGCGTTGCTGGC
GTTTTTCCATAGGCTCCGCCCCCCTGACGAGCATCACAAAAATCGACGCTCAAGTCAGAGGTGGCGAAAC
CCGACAGGACTATAAAGATACCAGGCGTTTCCCCCTGGAAGCTCCCTCGTGCGCTCTCCTGTTCCGACCC
TGCCGCTTACCGGATACCTGTCCGCCTTTCTCCCTTCGGGAAGCGTGGCGCTTTCTCATAGCTCACGCTG
TAGGTATCTCAGTTCGGTGTAGGTCGTTCGCTCCAAGCTGGGCTGTGTGCACGAACCCCCCGTTCAGCCC
GACCGCTGCGCCTTATCCGGTAACTATCGTCTTGAGTCCAACCCGGTAAGACACGACTTATCGCCACTGG
CAGCAGCCACTGGTAACAGGATTAGCAGAGCGAGGTATGTAGGCGGTGCTACAGAGTTCTTGAAGTGGTG
GCCTAACTACGGCTACACTAGAAGAACAGTATTTGGTATCTGCGCTCTG
